>Addgene plasmid #178027 | pProUSER13G2F | addgene full sequence | sequence record 364506 | Addgene NGS Result
GGATTTTTTTGTTACCAGCTTGTACAGGCGCGCCCAGCTGTCTAGGGCGGCGGATTTGTCCTACTCAGGA
GAGCGTTCACCGACAAACAACAGATAAAACGAAAGGCCCAGTCTTTCGACTGAGCCTTTCGTTTTATTTG
ATGCCTTTAATTAAAGCGGATAACAATTTCACACAGGAGGCCGATCGCGTTTAAGACCCACTTTCACATT
TAAGTTGTTTTTCTAATCCGCATATGATCAATTCAAGGCCGAATAAGAAGGCTGGCTCTGCACCTTGGTG
ATCAAATAATTCGATAGCTTGTCGTAATAATGGCGGCATACTATCAGTAGTAGGTGTTTCCCTTTCTTCT
TTAGCGACTTGATGCTCTTGATCTTCCAATACGCAACCTAAAGTAAAATGCCCCACAGCGCTGAGTGCAT
ATAATGCATTCTCTAGTGAAAAACCTTGTTGGCATAAAAAGGCTAATTGATTTTCGAGAGTTTCATACTG
TTTTTCTGTAGGCCGTGTACCTAAATGTACTTTTGCTCCATCGCGATGACTTAGTAAAGCACATCTAAAA
CTTTTAGCGTTATTACGTAAAAAATCTTGCCAGCTTTCCCCTTCTAAAGGGCAAAAGTGAGTATGGTGCC
TATCTAACATCTCAATGGCTAAGGCGTCGAGCAAAGCCCGCTTATTTTTTACATGCCAATACAATGTAGG
CTGCTCTACACCTAGCTTCTGGGCGAGTTTACGGGTTGTTAAACCTTCGATTCCGACCTCATTAAGCAGC
TCTAATGCGCTGTTAATCACTTTACTTTTATCTAATCTAGACATCATTAATTCCTCCTTTTTGTTGACAT
TATATCATTGATAGAGTTATTTGTCAAACTAGATTTTTATTTCGATGCCCTGGACTTCATGAAAAACTAA
AAAAAATATTGACACTCTATCATTGATAGAGTATAATTAAAATAAGCTTGATCGTAGCGTTAACAGATCT
GAGCTCCTGCAGTAAGCTGAGGCGATCGCAACGTCGTGACTGGGAAAACCCTGGCGTTACCCAACTTAAT
CGCCTTGCAGCACATCCCCCTTTCGCCAGCTGGCGTAATAGCGAAGAGGCCCGCACCGATCGCCCTTCCC
AACAGTTGCGCAGCCTGAATGGCGAATGGCGCTTTGCCTGGTTTCCGGCACCAGAAGCGGTGCCGGAAAG
CTGGCTGGAGTGCGATCTTCCTGAGGCCGATACTGTCGTCGTCCCCTCAAACTGGCAGATGCACGGTTAC
GATGCGCCCATCTACACCAACGTGACCTATCCCATTACGGTCAATCCGCCGTTTGTTCCCACGGAGAATC
CGACGGGTTGTTACTCGCTCACATTTAATGTTGATGAAAGCTGGCTACAGGAAGGCCAGACGCGAATTAT
TTTTGATGGCGTTAACTCGGCGTTTCATCTGTGGTGCAACGGGCGCTGGGTCGGTTACGGCCAGGACAGT
CGTTTGCCGTCTGAATTTGACCTGAGCGCATTTTTACGCGCCGGAGAAAACCGCCTCGCGGTGATGGTGC
TGCGCTGGAGTGACGGCAGTTATCTGGAAGATCAGGATATGTGGCGGATGAGCGGCATTTTCCGTGACGT
CTCGTTGCTGCATAAACCGACTACACAAATCAGCGATTTCCATGTTGCCACTCGCTTTAATGATGATTTC
AGCCGCGCTGTACTGGAGGCTGAAGTTCAGATGTGCGGCGAGTTGCGTGACTACCTACGGGTAACAGTTT
CTTTATGGCAGGGTGAAACGCAGGTCGCCAGCGGCACCGCGCCTTTCGGCGGTGAAATTATCGATGAGCG
TGGTGGTTATGCCGATCGCGTCACACTACGTCTGAACGTCGAAAACCCGAAACTGTGGAGCGCCGAAATC
CCGAATCTCTATCGTGCGGTGGTTGAACTGCACACCGCCGACGGCACGCTGATTGAAGCAGAAGCCTGCG
ATGTCGGTTTCCGCGAGGTGCGGATTGAAAATGGTCTGCTGCTGCTGAACGGCAAGCCGTTGCTGATTCG
AGGCGTTAACCGTCACGAGCATCATCCTCTGCATGGTCAGGTCATGGATGAGCAGACGATGGTGCAGGAT
ATCCTGCTGATGAAGCAGAACAACTTTAACGCCGTGCGCTGTTCGCATTATCCGAACCATCCGCTGTGGT
ACACGCTGTGCGACCGCTACGGCCTGTATGTGGTGGATGAAGCCAATATTGAAACCCACGGCATGGTGCC
AATGAATCGTCTGACCGATGATCCGCGCTGGCTACCGGCGATGAGCGAACGCGTAACGCGAATGGTGCAG
CGCGATCGTAATCACCCGAGTGTGATCATCTGGTCGCTGGGGAATGAATCAGGCCACGGCGCTAATCACG
ACGCGCTGTATCGCTGGATCAAATCTGTCGATCCTTCCCGCCCGGTGCAGTATGAAGGCGGCGGAGCCGA
CACCACGGCCACCGATATTATTTGCCCGATGTACGCGCGCGTGGATGAAGACCAGCCCTTCCCGGCTGTG
CCGAAATGGTCCATCAAAAAATGGCTTTCGCTACCTGGAGAGACGCGCCCGCTGATCCTTTGCGAATACG
CCCACGCGATGGGTAACAGTCTTGGCGGTTTCGCTAAATACTGGCAGGCGTTTCGTCAGTATCCCCGTTT
ACAGGGCGGCTTCGTCTGGGACTGGGTGGATCAGTCGCTGATTAAATATGATGAAAACGGCAACCCGTGG
TCGGCTTACGGCGGTGATTTTGGCGATACGCCGAACGATCGCCAGTTCTGTATGAACGGTCTGGTCTTTG
CGCGATCGCACCTCAGCGTCGTGACTGGGAAAACCCTGGCGACTAGTCTTGGACTCCTGTTGATAGATCC
AGTAATGACCTCAGAACTCCATCTGGATTTGTTCAGAACGCTCGGTTGCCGCCGGGCGTTTTTTATTGGT
GAGAATCCAGACGTGTAGGCTGGAGCTGCTTCCCTGCAGGAGTCAGGTAGACGAGAAACGTTCCGTCCGT
CTGGGTCAGTTGGGCAAAGTTGATGACCGGGTCGTCCGTTCTGTGCAACAGGTGACATCACTAGAGTCTA
GGGACCTCTTTAGCTCCTTGGAAGCTGTCAGTAGTATACCTAATAATTTATCTACATTCCCTTTAGTAAC
GTGTAACTTTCCAAATTTACAAAAGCGACTCATAGAATTATTTCCTCCCGTTAAATAATAGATAACTATT
AAAAATAGACAATACTTGCTCATAAGTAACGGTACTTAAATTGTTTACTTTGGCGTGTTTCATTGCTTGA
TGAAACTGATTTTTAGTAAACAGTTGACGATATTCTCGATTGACCCATTTTGAAACAAAGTACGTATATA
GCTTCCAATATTTATCTGGAACATCTGTGGTATGGCGGGTAAGTTTTATTAAGACACTGTTTACTTTTGG
TTTAGGATGAAAGCATTCCGCTGGCAGCTTAAGCAATTGCTGAATCGAGACTTGAGTGTGCAAGAGCAAC
CCTAGTGTTCGGTGAATATCCAAGGTACGCTTGTAGAATCCTTCTTCAACAATCAGATAGATGTCAGACG
CATGGCTTTCAAAAACCACTTTTTTAATAATTTGTGTGCTTAAATGGTAAGGAATACTCCCAACAATTTT
ATACCTCTGTTTGTTAGGGAATTGAAACTGTAGAATATCTTGGTGAATTAAAGTGACACGAGTATTCAGT
TTTAATTTTTCTGACGATAAGTTGAATAGATGACTGTCTAATTCAATAGACGTTACCTGTTTACTTATTT
TAGCCAGTTTCGTCGTTAAATGCCCTTTACCTGTTCCAATTTCGTAAACGGTATCGGTTTCTTTTAAATT
CAATTGTTTTATTATTTGGTTGAGTACTTTTTCACTCGTTAAAAAGTTTTGAGAATATTTTATATTTTTG
TTCATGTAATCACTCCTTCTTAATTACAAATTTTTAGCATCTAATTTAACTTCAATTCCTATTATACAAA
ATTTTAAGATACTGCACTATCAACACACTCTTAAGTTTGCTTCTAAGTCTTATTTCCATAACTTCTTTTA
CGTTTCCGCCATTCTTTGCTGTTTCGATTTTTATGATATGGTGCAAGTCAGCACGAACACGAACCGTCTT
ATCTCCCATTATATCTTTTTTTGCACTGATTGGTGTATCATTTCGTTTTTCTTTTTGTGCTAGAGGATCA
ATTCTTGAAGACGAAAGGGCCTCGTGATACGCGTTGTCCTTTTCCGCTGTGTTATAAACCTGTGTGAGAG
TTAAGTTTACATGCCTAACCTTAACTTTTACGCAGGTTCAGCTTATGCAAGCTGGTACCCTAAGGAGGAT
ATTCATATGCAAGCACTTCAGCGTTTCTTTGGAATATGTCCTGACTCCGCATATTGAAACACCTGCAAGG
AAGGCAGCGGGTGTCCATTAAAATCAAATAAAGCTTGATTATCTACAGCACTTCCCCCATACCACTTCCC
GGCGTCTTCAGGGTCGTATTCAGCAGCATAGCTGGACGCCCACCCTGACCCGTATGTTTCCCATAACACT
TTGTTTTTCTCTATCTGTGTCTTCGGCCCGACTGGAATCCACGCCGGCTCCCAGTAGAAAACACCAAGTC
CTGCTTTGCCCGTATTCGCCACTGCCTCCATTACATCTCTTACTGCAGTTGCCTGGCCTTGAACAGAAAT
TGGATATGGCAACGTCTGCCCGCTTTTTGGTGCTGTATTTCCATGCCCATCGCCATCCTCAGCGGTATAG
GTGTACGATGTCTCCGCCACCATGACTTTTTTGCCGTACGTATTGGCAACAGCCTTCAGCACGGAGGTCA
AATTTTGTAATGTGCCATGCCAGAAAGGATAATAGGAGCTAGCAAACACATCATAATCCACTTTGTTTTT
GCTGAGTGTTTCTGCAATAAATGAATACCTTCCAGCCGTTTCAGGATTGGTAAAATGCAGGGCGACCAAA
ATATTTGAATTTGTCTCCCTGACCGCTCGGCTTCCTTCATTAAATAATTGGCACATCTTCGTCCAATCAG
TCTCACCGGCAAATCACCTGACTGGGTCCCCAATAATTACGATTTAAATTAGTAGCCCGCCTAATGAGCG
GGCTTTTTTTTAATTCCCCTATTTGTTTATTTTTCTAAATACATTCAAATATGTATCCGCTCATGAGACA
ATAACCCTGATAAATGCTTCAATAATATTGAAAAAGGAAGAGTATGAGCATTCAGCATTTTCGTGTGGCG
CTGATTCCGTTTTTTGCGGCGTTTTGCCTGCCGGTGTTTGCGCATCCGGAAACCCTGGTGAAAGTGAAAG
ATGCGGAAGATCAACTGGGTGCGCGCGTGGGCTATATTGAACTGGATCTGAACAGCGGCAAAATTCTGGA
ATCTTTTCGTCCGGAAGAACGTTTTCCGATGATGAGCACCTTTAAAGTGCTGCTGTGCGGTGCGGTTCTG
AGCCGTGTGGATGCGGGCCAGGAACAACTGGGCCGTCGTATTCATTATAGCCAGAACGATCTGGTGGAAT
ATAGCCCGGTGACCGAAAAACATCTGACCGATGGCATGACCGTGCGTGAACTGTGCAGCGCGGCGATTAC
CATGAGCGATAACACCGCGGCGAACCTGCTGCTGACGACCATTGGCGGTCCGAAAGAACTGACCGCGTTT
CTGCATAACATGGGCGATCATGTGACCCGTCTGGATCGTTGGGAACCGGAACTGAACGAAGCGATTCCGA
ACGATGAACGTGATACCACCATGCCGGCAGCAATGGCGACCACCCTGCGTAAACTGCTGACGGGTGAGCT
GCTGACCCTGGCAAGCCGCCAGCAACTGATTGATTGGATGGAAGCGGATAAAGTGGCGGGTCCGCTGCTG
CGTAGCGCGCTGCCGGCTGGCTGGTTTATTGCGGATAAAAGCGGTGCGGGCGAACGTGGCAGCCGTGGCA
TTATTGCGGCGCTGGGCCCGGATGGTAAACCGAGCCGTATTGTGGTGATTTATACCACCGGCAGCCAGGC
GACGATGGATGAACGTAACCGTCAGATTGCGGAAATTGGCGCGAGCCTGATTAAACATTGGTAAACCGAT
ACAATTAAAGGCTCCTTTTGGAGCCTTTTTTTTTGGACGACCCTTGTCCTTTTCCGCTGCATAACCCTGC
TTCGGGGTCATTATAGCGATTTTTTCGGTATATCCATCCTTTTTCGCACGATATACAGGATTTTGCCAAA
GGGTTCGTGTAGACTTTCCTTGGTGTATCCAACGGCGTCAGCCGGGCAGGATAGGTGAAGTAGGCCCACC
CGCGAGCGGGTGTTCCTTCTTCACTGTCCCTTATTCGCACCTGGCGGTGCTCAACGGGAATCCTGCTCTG
CGAGGCTGGCCGTAGGCCGGCCCTACCGGCGCGGCAGCGTTACCCGTGTCGGCGGCTCCAACGGCTCGCC
ATCGTCCAGAAAACACGGCTCATCGGGCATCGGCAGGCGCTGCTGCCCGCGCCGTTCCCATTCCTCCGTT
TCGGTCAAGGCTGGCAGGTCTGGTTCCATGCCCGGAATGCCGGGCTGGCTGGGCGGCTCCTCGCCGGGGC
CGGTCGGTAGTTGCTGCTCGCCCGGATACAGGGTCGGGATGCGGCGCAGGTCGCCATGCCCCAACAGCGA
TTCGTCCTGGTCGTCGTGATCAACCACCACGGCGGCACTGAACACCGACAGGCGCAACTGGTCGCGGGGC
TGGCCCCACGCCACGCGGTCATTGACCACGTAGGCCGACACGGTGCCGGGGCCGTTGAGCTTCACGACGG
AGATCCAGCGCTCGGCCACCAAGTCCTTGACTGCGTATTGGACCGTCCGCAAAGAACGTCCGATGAGCTT
GGAAAGTGTCTTCTGGCTGACCACCACGGCGTTCTGGTGGCCCATCTGCGCCACGAGGTGATGCAGCAGC
ATTGCCGCCGTGGGTTTCCTCGCAATAAGCCCGGCCCACGCCTCATGCGCTTTGCGTTCCGTTTGCACCC
AGTGACCGGGCTTGTTCTTGGCTTGAATGCCGATTTCTCTGGACTGCGTGGCCATGCTTATCTCCATGCG
GTAGGGGTGCCGCACGGTTGCGGCACCATGCGCAATCAGCTGCAACTTTTCGGCAGCGCGACAACAATTA
TGCGTTGCGTAAAAGTGGCAGTCAATTACAGATTTTCTTTAACCTACGCAATGAGCTATTGCGGGGGGTG
CCGCAATGAGCTGTTGCGTACCCCCCTTTTTTAAGTTGTTGATTTTTAAGTCTTTCGCATTTCGCCCTAT
ATCTAGTTCTTTGGTGCCCAAAGAAGGGCACCCCTGCGGGGTTCCCCCACGCCTTCGGCGCGGCTCCCCC
TCCGGCAAAAAGTGGCCCCTCCGGGGCTTGTTGATCGACTGCGCGGCCTTCGGCCTTGCCCAAGGTGGCG
CTGCCCCCTTGGAACCCCCGCACTCGCCGCCGTGAGGCTCGGGGGGCAGGCGGGCGGGCTTCGCCCTTCG
ACTGCCCCCACTCGCATAGGCTTGGGTCGTTCCAGGCGCGTCAAGGCCAAGCCGCTGCGCGGTCGCTGCG
CGAGCCTTGACCCGCCTTCCACTTGGTGTCCAACCGGCAAGCGAAGCGCGCAGGCCGCAGGCCGGAGGCT
TTTCCCCAGAGAAAATTAAAAAAATTGATGGGGCAAGGCCGCAGGCCGCGCAGTTGGAGCCGGTGGGTAT
GTGGTCGAAGGCTGGGTAGCCGGTGGGCAATCCCTGTGGTCAAGCTCGTGGGCAGGCGCAGCCTGTCCAT
CAGCTTGTCCAGCAGGGTTGTCCACGGGCCGAGCGAAGCGAGCCAGCCGGTGGCCGCTCGCGGCCATCGT
CCACATATCCACGGGCTGGCAAGGGAGCGCAGCGACCGCGCAGGGCGAAGCCCGGAGAGCAAGCCCGTAG
GGGGAGGCGATCTCGAGAGCTTGCATACTCGCCAGAAAGATCCAGAAAAACTCGTTGACTGAACCGATTG
TAAACGATCAGGTTCAGATTGACTCTTATTACAACGCATCGAGTGAATTGTCAGGTGATCTTTACGGATA
TTATCAAATCGATGAACACCGTTACGGCATTATTATCCTTGATGTGATGGGGCACGGAATTTCATCTGCA
TTGATTACGATGTCTCTTCATCCTTTGTTCCAGCGCCAGATCACGCAAGGTCTCAGCCCCGTTAAAGTTA
TGAAGGAATTGGACCGGCACCTTCACAGCTTGTTTCAAAATGATGAGGAAGCAAGACATTATTGCACTGC
TATTTATCTCGAGATTGATATAGCACGGCAAAGAATTGATTATGTCAACGCAGGGCATCCGCCGGCACTT
TGGCAGGACGATAGCGGAACTCAACATCTGCTTCACGCGACCTCGCCTCCGATCGGGATGTTTGAAGACT
TAGAGTTTCAGTCAAGCAGCCTTTCATACACGGAGGACGGAAGATTGCTTCTGTATACGGATGGCGTGAT
GGATCCTACGGCTTCATGTTATTTATTTGATTTACTAAAGGATCATCCTGATTCGCCAATCGCTGACCTG
AAGGAGAAAATCCTTACATCACTGCAGCATCAAAAGGAAGCTCATCATAAGAGTGATGACGAATGTTTTA
TATTAGTTGATGTAAAATAAAATGATCCATGAGACATAACAATGATTTGTTACATCTCAT
Features (pLannotate 1.2.2; 16 found; start..end, strand, type, name):
     54..140     -  terminator     rrnB T1 terminator: Escherichia coli rrnB; transcription terminator T1 from the E. coli rrnB gene
    191..814     -  CDS            TetR: tetracycline repressor TetR; tetR from transposon Tn10; TetR binds to the tetracycline operator tetO to inhibit transcription. This inhibition can be relieved by adding tetracycline or doxycycline.
    924..942     +  protein_bind   tet operator: bacterial operator O1 for the tetR and tetA genes tetracycline repressor TetR
   1009..2801    +  CDS            lacZ (fragment): β-galactosidase; lacZ
   2817..2841    +  CDS            lacZα (fragment): LacZα fragment of β-galactosidase; lacZ fragment
   2852..2946    +  terminator     lambda t0 terminator: transcription terminator from phage lambda
   2990..3043    -  CDS            ytlA (fragment): YTLA_BACSU - Also known as ytlB. Protein inferred from homology: Swiss-Prot protein existence level 3. From Bacillus subtilis (strain 168).
   3191..3925    -  CDS            erm: ERM_STREE - Experimental evidence at protein level: Swiss-Prot protein existence level 1. This protein produces a dimethylation of the adenine residue at position 2085 in 23S rRNA, resulting in reduced affinity between ribosomes and macrolide-lincosamide-streptogramin B antibiotics. From Streptococcus pneumoniae.
   4361..5053    -  CDS            ganB (fragment): GANB_BACSU - Also known as galA From Bacillus subtilis (strain 168).
   5132..5223    +  promoter       AmpR promoter: bla
   5224..6081    +  CDS            bla: BLAT_ECOLX - Experimental evidence at protein level: Swiss-Prot protein existence level 1. TEM-type are the most prevalent beta-lactamases in enterobacteria; they hydrolyze the beta-lactam bond in susceptible beta-lactam antibiotics, thus conferring resistance to penicillins and cephalosporins. TEM-3 and TEM-4 are capable of hydrolyzing cefotaxime and ceftazidime. TEM-5 is capable of hydrolyzing ceftazidime. TEM-6 is capable of hydrolyzing ceftazidime and aztreonam. TEM-8/CAZ-2, TEM- 16/CAZ-7 and TEM-24/CAZ-6 are markedly active against ceftazidime. IRT- 4 shows resistance to beta-lactamase in
   6088..6127    +  terminator     fd terminator: central terminator from bacteriophage fd (Otsuka and Kunisawa, 1982)
   6274..6382    +  oriT           oriT: incP origin of transfer
   6393..7055    -  CDS            pBBR1 Rep: replication protein for the broad-host-range plasmid pBBR1 from Bordetella bronchiseptica
   7056..7827    -  rep_origin     pBBR1 oriV: replication origin of the broad-host-range plasmid pBBR1 from Bordetella bronchiseptica; requires the pBBR1 Rep protein for replication
   7938..8627    +  CDS            rsbP (fragment): RSBP_BACSU - Also known as yvfP. Experimental evidence at protein level: Swiss-Prot protein existence level 1. Positive regulator of sigma-B activity. Dephosphorylates RsbV in response to energy stress. From Bacillus subtilis (strain 168).
