[The description below was written by a language model from this plasmid's Addgene catalogue record and pLannotate feature annotations shown in this document.]
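Description:
pProUSER13G2F is an E. coli–Bacillus subtilis shuttle/integration vector from the ProUSER2.0 toolbox, built for ligation-independent (USER-type, nicking-enzyme based) cloning of a gene of interest under tetracycline-inducible control. In E. coli it is maintained at low copy by the broad-host-range pBBR1 origin with its Rep protein and is selected with ampicillin through a TEM-type bla gene driven by its own promoter and followed by an fd terminator. An incP oriT is also annotated, which would in principle allow conjugative mobilisation, although the record does not describe that use.

The payload lies between two B. subtilis chromosomal fragments, an rsbP fragment on one side and a ganB fragment on the other. These fit the catalogue's "rsbP insertion site" and presumably act as homology arms for double-crossover integration into the B. subtilis genome. Between them is a divergently oriented tetR gene, ended by the rrnB T1 terminator, and a Ptet promoter region carrying a tet operator. TetR represses transcription until tetracycline or an analogue relieves it. Downstream of Ptet is a placeholder of about 1.8 kb annotated as lacZ sequence, corresponding to the catalogue's "nicking site to be replaced with your gene of interest", and it is followed by the lambda t0 terminator. An erm rRNA methylase gene within the integrating region provides erythromycin (MLS) resistance for selecting B. subtilis integrants. A short ytlA fragment is also annotated nearby, and the record does not state its role.

The plasmid is an empty, customisable entry vector. Users swap the stuffer for their own coding sequence, propagate the construct in E. coli, and then integrate a single-copy, inducible expression cassette at the rsbP locus of B. subtilis for synthetic biology applications.
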