Addgene plasmid #178027: pProUSER13G2F
Purpose: E. coli - B. subtilis nicking vector pProUSER13G2F . Ap-BBR1; rsbP-insertion-site; Ery; tetR-Ptet
Depositing lab: Sheila Jensen. Depositing organization: Danmarks Tekniske Universitet. Publication: The ProUSER2.0 Toolbox: Genetic Parts and Highly Customizable Plasmids for Synthetic Biology in Bacillus subtilis. Falkenberg KB, Mol V, de la Maza Larrea AS, Pogrebnyakov I, Norholm MHH, Nielsen AT, Jensen SI. ACS Synth Biol. 2021 Dec 17;10(12):3278-3289. doi: 10.1021/acssynbio.1c00130. Epub 2021 Nov 18. PubMed 34793671.
Backbone
  Vector backbone: pProUSER13G2F
  Backbone size w/o insert (bp): 6878
  Total vector size (bp): 8670
  Vector type: Bacterial Expression
Growth in bacteria
  Bacterial resistance: Ampicillin, 100 μg/mL
  Growth temperature: 37°C
  Growth strain: Pir1
  Copy number: Low Copy
Gene/Insert
  Gene/Insert name: nicking site to be replaced with your gene of interest
  Insert size (bp): 1792
  Promoter: Ptet
  Cloning method: Ligation Independent Cloning
  Sequencing primers: 5′ aagcagctctaatgcgctgt; 3′ ccgagcgttctgaacaaatc
Terms and licenses: Academic/Nonprofit Terms; Industry Terms: Not Available to Industry
How to cite: pProUSER13G2F was a gift from Sheila Jensen (Addgene plasmid # 178027 ; http://n2t.net/addgene:178027 ; RRID:Addgene_178027)
